Addgene plasmid #100917: relAE335Q_NS1
Purpose: expresses E.coli relAE335Q from the NS1 site in the S. elongatus PCC7942 genome
Depositing lab: Erin O'Shea. Depositing organization: Harvard University. Publication: ppGpp Controls Global Gene Expression in Light and in Darkness in S. elongatus. Puszynska AM, O'Shea EK. Cell Rep. 2017 Dec 12;21(11):3155-3165. doi: 10.1016/j.celrep.2017.11.067. PubMed 29241543.
Backbone
  Vector backbone: pam1303
  Backbone size w/o insert (bp): 5700
  Total vector size (bp): 7400
  Vector type: Cyanobacteria cloning vector
Growth in bacteria
  Bacterial resistance: Spectinomycin and Streptomycin, 50 & 50 μg/mL
  Growth temperature: 37°C
  Growth strain: DH5alpha
  Copy number: Unknown
Gene/Insert
  Gene/Insert name: RelA fragment from E.coli with point mutation E335Q
  Species: E. coli
  Insert size (bp): 1740
  Mutation: E 335 converted to Q
  Tag / fusion protein: FLAG (C terminal on insert)
  Cloning method: Gibson Cloning
  Sequencing primers: 5′ -; 3′ -
Terms and licenses: Academic/Nonprofit Terms; Industry Terms: Not Available to Industry
How to cite: relAE335Q_NS1 was a gift from Erin O'Shea (Addgene plasmid # 100917 ; http://n2t.net/addgene:100917 ; RRID:Addgene_100917)
