[The description below was written by a language model from this plasmid's Addgene catalogue record and pLannotate feature annotations shown in this document.]
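Description:
relAE335Q_NS1 is a cyanobacterial integration vector built on the pAM1303 backbone. It is designed to place an E. coli relA variant into neutral site 1 (NS1) of the Synechococcus elongatus PCC 7942 chromosome. It is propagated in E. coli through a ColE1/pMB1-type origin, and the pBR322-derived bom region and a rop remnant are also present. Selection relies on an aadA (SmR) cassette conferring resistance to spectinomycin and streptomycin. This cassette is flanked by integron-derived remnants (int, GmR and qacE fragments), and only a partial β-lactamase sequence is detected. The NS1 homology arms are not annotated as such. The unannotated stretches, together with some incidental protein-homology hits (ndkC-like, yciV fragment), probably correspond to this S. elongatus flanking DNA, although the record does not map it. Vectors of this kind normally deliver the expression cassette and marker into the chromosome by double homologous recombination, with no plasmid replication in the cyanobacterium.

The payload is a fragment of E. coli RelA, the (p)ppGpp synthetase of the stringent response, carrying the point mutation E335Q and a C-terminal FLAG epitope. The feature table detects this tag as a partial 2xFLAG match. Expression is driven by the trc promoter with a downstream lac operator, an arrangement that is usually IPTG-responsive when lac repressor is available. No lacI gene is annotated in the table. The record does not state the functional consequence of E335Q. The associated study concerns ppGpp control of gene expression in S. elongatus in light and darkness, so the construct plausibly serves as a mutant comparison for expression of a RelA fragment. The catalogue gives a total size of about 7.4 kb, while the sequenced record is 7,516 nt.
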