Features (pLannotate 1.2.2; 16 found; start..end, strand, type, name):
    102..141     -  CDS            rop (fragment): Rop protein, which maintains plasmids at low copy number; rop
    297..740     -  CDS            ndkC-1: NDKC_DICDI - Also known as gip17, ndkB. Experimental evidence at protein level: Swiss-Prot protein existence level 1. Major role in the synthesis of nucleoside triphosphates other than ATP. From Dictyostelium discoideum (Slime mold).
   1063..1167    -  CDS            yciV (fragment): RNAAM_ECOLI - Also known as trpH From Escherichia coli (strain K12).
   1243..1272    +  promoter       trc promoter: strong E. coli promoter; hybrid between the trp and lac UV5 promoters
   1280..1296    +  protein_bind   lac operator: The lac repressor binds to the lac operator to inhibit transcription in E. coli. This inhibition can be relieved by adding lactose or isopropyl-β-D-thiogalactopyranoside (IPTG). lac repressor encoded by lacI
   1378..2751    +  CDS            relA (fragment): RELA_ECOLI - Experimental evidence at protein level: Swiss-Prot protein existence level 1. In eubacteria ppGpp (guanosine 3'-diphosphate 5'-diphosphate) is a mediator of the stringent response which coordinates a variety of cellular activities in response to changes in nutritional abundance. This enzyme catalyzes the formation of pppGpp which is then hydrolyzed to form ppGpp. The second messengers ppGpp and c-di-GMP together control biofilm formation in response to translational stress; ppGpp represses biofilm formation while c-di-GMP induces it. ppGpp activates transcription of CsrA-antagonis
   2755..2777    +  CDS            2xFLAG (fragment): two tandem FLAG® epitope tags
   2782..2807    -  misc_feature   MCS (fragment): pUC18/19 multiple cloning site
   2936..3508    -  CDS            int (fragment) (sequence partly withheld): INT2_ECOLX - Protein inferred from homology: Swiss-Prot protein existence level 3. Putative integrase believed to be involved in the insertion of antibiotic resistance genes into plasmids and transposons. From Escherichia coli.
   3594..3650    +  CDS            GmR (fragment): gentamycin acetyltransferase; aacC1; confers resistance to gentamycin
   3657..4448    +  CDS            SmR: aminoglycoside adenylyltransferase (Murphy, 1985); aadA; confers resistance to spectinomycin and streptomycin
   4612..4701    +  CDS            qacE (fragment): QACE_ECOLX - Protein inferred from homology: Swiss-Prot protein existence level 3. Multidrug exporter. Is implicated for the resistance to bacteriocidal quaternary ammonium compounds. From Escherichia coli.
   4838..4863    -  misc_feature   MCS (fragment): pUC18/19 multiple cloning site
   5878..6430    +  CDS            bla(M) (fragment): β-lactamase lacking the signal sequence; bla(M); allows cytosolic expression of β-lactamase
   6602..7190    +  rep_origin     ori: high-copy-number ColE1/pMB1/pBR322/pUC origin of replication
   7376..7516    -  misc_feature   bom: basis of mobility region from pBR322
>Addgene plasmid #100917 | relAE335Q_NS1 | addgene full sequence | sequence record 196978 | Addgene NGS Result
CCCCGACACCCGCCAACACCCGCTGACGCGCCCTGACGGGCTTGTCTGCTCCCGGCATCCGCTTACAGAC
AAGCTGTGACCGTCTCCGGGAGCTGCATGTGTCAGAGGTTTTCACCGTCATCACCGAAACGCGCGAGGCA
GGATCGATCCGGCAGCCGGCGGAGCGCTGCTTTCTTGGCAAGCGGTCGCCAGCCCCAACGCCAGGGCTGC
CAGCCCGAAACAGCGGGGCAAGGCAGCTTGGAAGGGCGATCGCAGCACGGGCATGGCAATGTCTCTCTGA
AGGAATGCAGACCTTATTCGTACAGCCAGGGTTGAATCGTGGGGGTCCAATCACTTAGCTCTGCTGGGCT
AAACCAGAGAGCAATTTCCTGTTGTGCTGTTTCGATTGCATCCGAGCCATGGATGATGTTGCGGCCAATA
TTGACACCAAAATCACCACGGATGGTGCCCGGTTCTGCCGTCAGCGGATTGGTAGCGCCGATCAACTTGC
GAGCAGCCGCCACAACGCCTTCGCCTTCCAAGACGATCGCCACGATCGGCCCAGAGGTGATGAACTCGAC
GAGGCCATTGAAGAAGGGGCGCTCGCGGTGGACAGCATAGTGCTGTTCGGCCAGCTCGCGACTGGGCTTC
AGCTGCTTTAGGCCCACCAGTTTGAAGCCTTTTTGCTCAAAGCGGCCGATGATCGTACCGACCAAACCCC
GCTGAACGCCATCGGGCTTGATGGCAATAAATGTGCGTTCCACAGACATCTAGATAGTCCTCAAGACGAG
GCAAGCATTGAGCTTGCCTTCCTATGGTTCGGGATCACTGGGATTCTTGACAAGCGATCGCGGTCACATC
GCTATCTCTTAGGACTTCGCAGCGGGCGAGTCGGATTGACCCGGTAGGGATTTCGCCAGATCAATGCCCG
TGGTTTGTTTCAGCTTCTCCAGCAAGCTAGCGATTTGGGTAGCGCTGCCTTCCCCTTCGCCAATCACAGT
GATCGACTCCACGTCGATATCTGGCACGGTGCCTGAAAGCGTGACGAGCAGGGACTCGACCTGCTCCAGA
AGCTCGAAATTCGAGCTCGACTGCACGGTGCACCAATGCTTCTGGCGTCAGGCAGCCATCGGAAGCTGTG
GTATGGCTGTGCAGGTCGTAAATCACTGCATAATTCGTGTCGCTCAAGGCGCACTCCCGTTCTGGATAAT
GTTTTTTGCGCCGACATCATAACGGTTCTGGCAAATATTCTGAAATGAGCTGTTGACAATTAATCATCCG
GCTCGTATAATGTGTGGAATTGTGAGCGGATAACAATTTCATACGCTCACAATTGGTACCGGTGATACCA
GCATCGTCTTGATGCCCTTGGCAGCACCCTGCTAAGGAGGCAACAAGATGGTTGCGGTAAGAAGTGCACA
TATCAATAAGGCTGGTGAATTTGATCCGGAAAAATGGATCGCAAGTCTGGGTATTACCAGCCAGAAGTCG
TGTGAGTGCTTAGCCGAAACCTGGGCGTATTGTCTGCAACAGACGCAGGGGCATCCGGATGCCAGTCTGT
TATTGTGGCGTGGTGTTGAGATGGTGGAGATCCTCTCGACATTAAGTATGGACATTGACACGCTGCGGGC
GGCGCTGCTTTTCCCTCTGGCGGATGCCAACGTAGTCAGCGAAGATGTGCTGCGTGAGAGCGTCGGTAAG
TCGGTCGTTAACCTTATTCACGGCGTGCGTGATATGGCGGCGATCCGCCAGCTGAAAGCGACGCACACTG
ATTCTGTTTCCTCCGAACAGGTCGATAACGTTCGCCGGATGTTATTGGCGATGGTCGATGATTTTCGCTG
CGTAGTCATCAAACTGGCGGAGCGTATTGCTCATCTGCGCGAAGTAAAAGATGCGCCGGAAGATGAACGT
GTACTGGCGGCAAAAGAGTGTACCAACATCTACGCACCGCTGGCTAACCGTCTCGGAATCGGACAACTGA
AATGGGAACTGGAAGATTACTGCTTCCGTTACCTCCATCCAACCGAATACAAACGAATTGCCAAACTGCT
GCATGAACGGCGTCTCGACCGCGAACACTACATCGAAGAGTTCGTTGGTCATCTGCGCGCTGAGATGAAA
GCTGAAGGCGTTAAAGCGGAAGTGTATGGTCGTCCGAAACACATCTACAGCATCTGGCGTAAAATGCAGA
AAAAGAACCTCGCCTTTGATGAGCTGTTTGATGTGCGTGCGGTACGTATTGTCGCCGAGCGTTTACAGGA
TTGCTATGCCGCACTGGGGATAGTGCACACTCACTATCGCCACCTGCCGGATGAGTTTGACGATTACGTC
GCTAACCCGAAACCAAACGGTTATCAGTCTATTCATACCGTGGTTCTGGGGCCGGGTGGAAAAACCGTTC
AGATCCAAATCCGCACCAAACAGATGCATGAAGATGCAGAGTTGGGTGTTGCTGCGCACTGGAAATATAA
AGAGGGCGCGGCTGCTGGCGGCGCACGTTCGGGACATGAAGACCGGATTGCCTGGCTGCGTAAACTGATT
GCGTGGCAGGAAGAGATGGCTGATTCCGGCGAAATGCTCGACGAAGTACGTAGTCAGGTCTTTGACGACC
GGGTGTACGTCTTTACGCCGAAAGGTGATGTCGTTGATTTGCCTGCGGGATCAACGCCGCTGGACTTCGC
TTACCACATCCACAGTGATGTCGGACACCGCTGCATCGGGGCAAAAATTGGCGGGCGCATTGTGCCGTTC
ACCTACCAGCTGGGCAGCGGCAGCGATTACAAAGATGATGATGATAAATAGTGCATGCCTGCAGGTCGAC
TCTAGAGCTTTATGCTTGTAAACCGTTTTGTGAAAAAATTTTTAAAATAAAAAAGGGGACCTCTAGGGTC
CCCAATTAATTAGTAATATAATCTATTAAAGGTCATTCAAAAGGTCATCCACCGGATCAATTCCCCTGCT
CGCGCAGGCTGGGTGCCAAGCTCTCGGGTAACATCAAGGCCCGATCCTTGGAGCCCTTGCCCTCCCGCAC
GATGATCGT
[255 nt withheld, positions 3020-3274]
CGTGGAGACCGAAACCTTGCGCTCGTTCGCCAGCCAGGACAGAAATGCCTCGACTTCGCTGCTGCCCAAG
GTTGCCGGGTGACGCACACCGTGGAAACGGATGAAGGCACGAACCCAGTGGACATAAGCCTGTTCGGTTC
GTAAGCTGTAATGCAAGTAGCGTATGCGCTCACGCAACTGGTCCAGAACCTTGACCGAACGCAGCGGTGG
TAACGGCGCAGTGGCGGTTTTCATGGCTTGTTATGACTGTTTTTTTGGGGTACAGTCTATGCCTCGGGCA
TCCAAGCAGCAAGCGCGTTACGCCGTGGGTCGATGTTTGATGTTATGGAGCAGCAACGATGTTACGCAGC
AGGGCAGTCGCCCTAAAACAAAGTTAAACATCATGAGGGAAGCGGTGATCGCCGAAGTATCGACTCAACT
ATCAGAGGTAGTTGGCGTCATCGAGCGCCATCTCGAACCGACGTTGCTGGCCGTACATTTGTACGGCTCC
GCAGTGGATGGCGGCCTGAAGCCACACAGTGATATTGATTTGCTGGTTACGGTGACCGTAAGGCTTGATG
AAACAACGCGGCGAGCTTTGATCAACGACCTTTTGGAAACTTCGGCTTCCCCTGGAGAGAGCGAGATTCT
CCGCGCTGTAGAAGTCACCATTGTTGTGCACGACGACATCATTCCGTGGCGTTATCCAGCTAAGCGCGAA
CTGCAATTTGGAGAATGGCAGCGCAATGACATTCTTGCAGGTATCTTCGAGCCAGCCACGATCGACATTG
ATCTGGCTATCTTGCTGACAAAAGCAAGAGAACATAGCGTTGCCTTGGTAGGTCCAGCGGCGGAGGAACT
CTTTGATCCGGTTCCTGAACAGGATCTATTTGAGGCGCTAAATGAAACCTTAACGCTATGGAACTCGCCG
CCCGACTGGGCTGGCGATGAGCGAAATGTAGTGCTTACGTTGTCCCGCATTTGGTACAGCGCAGTAACCG
GCAAAATCGCGCCGAAGGATGTCGCTGCCGACTGGGCAATGGAGCGCCTGCCGGCCCAGTATCAGCCCGT
CATACTTGAAGCTAGACAGGCTTATCTTGGACAAGAAGAAGATCGCTTGGCCTCGCGCGCAGATCAGTTG
GAAGAATTTGTCCACTACGTGAAAGGCGAGATCACCAAGGTAGTCGGCAAATAATGTCTAACAATTCGTT
CAAGCCGACGCCGCTTCGCGGCGCGGCTTAACTCAAGCGTTAGATGCACTAAGCACATAATTGCTCACAG
CCAAACTATCAGGTCAAGTCTGCTTTTATTATTTTTAAGCGTGCATAATAAGCCCTACACAAATTGGGAG
ATATATCATGAAAGGCTGGCTTTTTCTTGTTATCGCAATAGTTGGCGAAGTAATCGCAACATCCGCATTA
AAATCTAGCGAGGGCTTTACTAAGCTGATCCGGTGGATGACCTTTTGAATGACCTTTAATAGATTATATT
ACTAATTAATTGGGGACCCTAGAGGTCCCCTTTTTTATTTTAAAAATTTTTTCACAAAACGGTTTACAAG
CATACTAGAGGATCGGCGGCCGCGGATCCCCGGGTACCGAGCTCGAATTTCGAGCTTCTGGAGCAGGAAG
ATGTCGCGGGCATTAGCACCAGCGGTCTGCCAAGCCTCCGCCAGCCGTTGGGTCCCTTCCGCTTGAGCTT
TTCCATCTTCGACGATACGGGCGGCGGCCCCCCGCGCTTCCGCGATCGCCCGTTTACAAGCTGCCTCAGC
TGGGGCGATCACATCGGCTTGAAGTTGCTGCTGCACCTGTTTGATCCGCTCCTGCTGCACAGGGAGTTCT
GCTTGGCTACGAGCGACTTCGGTAGCAATGTCCGCTTCAGCTTCGGCCACCACCGCTTCGCGCCGCGTCA
ACGCATCCTGAATCCGGCGCTCGGCCTCGGCTTGGGCGATCGCTACATCGCGATCGATCCGACGCAGGGC
CGTGATCTTGTCATTTTCGGCCGTTTGGATCGCAGAGGCAGCCTGGGCATCGGCTTCAGCAATTCGGGCA
TCTCGCTGCAGATCAGCCCGCTGCTTGCGTCCACTAGCCGAGAGATAACCGACCTCATCGGAAATGTTCT
GGACTTGCAGCGTATCGAGGACTAGACCCAGCTGCTCAAGGTCATCCTCCGCCTCTTCCAGCAGACTTTT
GGCAAAGGCAATTTTGTCCTCGTTGATCTGCTCCGGCGTGAGGCTGGCTAAAACACCACGCAAGTTGCCT
TCGAGGGTCTCCTTGGCAATTTGCTCGATTTCCTTACGGTTTTTGCCAAGCAGCCGCTCGATCGCGTTGT
GGATGGTCGGTTCTTCCCCAGCAATCTTGATATTGGCAACGCCTTCAACAGTCAGGGGAATGCCGCCCTT
GGAGAAGGCATTGGAAACGCGCAACTCAATGATCATGTTGGTCAGATCCATGCGGAGCGCTTTTTCCAGC
AGAGGTACCCGCAGGCTGCTGCCGCCCTTGACCAAGCGATAGCCAACTCGGCGGCCATCACTACTGCGGC
GACTACTGCCAGCAAAGATCAAAATTTCACTGGGTTGGCAGATGTAGTAGAGATTGCGCAGGACTAAGCT
GCCAGCCCCGGCGACTCACCAGTCACAGAAAAGCATCTTACGGATGGCATGACAGTAAGAGAATTATGCA
GTGCTGCCATAACCATGAGTGATAACACTGCGGCCAACTTACTTCTGACAACGATCGGAGGACCGAAGGA
GCTAACCGCTTTTTTGCACAACATGGGGGATCATGTAACTCGCCTTGATCGTTGGGAACCGGAGCTGAAT
GAAGCCATACCAAACGACGAGCGTGACACCACGATGCCTGCAGCAATGGCAACAACGTTGCGCAAACTAT
TAACTGGCGAACTACTTACTCTAGCTTCCCGGCAACAATTAATAGACTGGATGGAGGCGGATAAAGTTGC
AGGACCACTTCTGCGCTCGGCCCTTCCGGCTGGCTGGTTTATTGCTGATAAATCTGGAGCCGGTGAGCGT
GGGTCTCGCGGTATCATTGCAGCACTGGGGCCAGATGGTAAGCCCTCCCGTATCGTAGTTATCTACACGA
CGGGGAGTCAGGCAACTATGGATGAACGAAATAGACAGATCGCTGAGATAGGTGCCTCACTGATTAAGCA
TTGGTAACTGTCAGACCAAGTTTACTCATATATACTTTAGATTGATTTAAAACTTCATTTTTAATTTAAA
AGGATCTAGGTGAAGATCCTTTTTGATAATCTCATGACCAAAATCCCTTAACGTGAGTTTTCGTTCCACT
GAGCGTCAGACCCCGTAGAAAAGATCAAAGGATCTTCTTGAGATCCTTTTTTTCTGCGCGTAATCTGCTG
CTTGCAAACAAAAAAACCACCGCTACCAGCGGTGGTTTGTTTGCCGGATCAAGAGCTACCAACTCTTTTT
CCGAAGGTAACTGGCTTCAGCAGAGCGCAGATACCAAATACTGTCCTTCTAGTGTAGCCGTAGTTAGGCC
ACCACTTCAAGAACTCTGTAGCACCGCCTACATACCTCGCTCTGCTAATCCTGTTACCAGTGGCTGCTGC
CAGTGGCGATAAGTCGTGTCTTACCGGGTTGGACTCAAGACGATAGTTACCGGATAAGGCGCAGCGGTCG
GGCTGAACGGGGGGTTCGTGCACACAGCCCAGCTTGGAGCGAACGACCTACACCGAACTGAGATACCTAC
AGCGTGAGCTATGAGAAAGCGCCACGCTTCCCGAAGGGAGAAAGGCGGACAGGTATCCGGTAAGCGGCAG
GGTCGGAACAGGAGAGCGCACGAGGGAGCTTCCAGGGGGAAACGCCTGGTATCTTTATAGTCCTGTCGGG
TTTCGCCACCTCTGACTTGAGCGTCGATTTTTGTGATGCTCGTCAGGGGGGCGGAGCCTATGGAAAAACG
CCAGCAACGCGGCCTTTTTACGGTTCCTGGCCTTTTGCTGGCCTTTTGCTCACATGTTCTTTCCTGCGTT
ATCCCCTGATTCTGTGGATAACCGTATTACCGCCTTTGAGTGAGCTGATACCGCTCGCCGCAGCCGAACG
ACCGAGCGCAGCGAGTCAGTGAGCGAGGAAGCGGAAGAGCGCCTGATGCGGTATTTTCTCCTTACGCATC
TGTGCGGTATTTCACACCGCATATGGTGCACTCTCAGTACAATCTGCTCTGATGCCGCATAGTTAAGCCA
GTATACACTCCGCTATCGCTACGTGACTGGGTCATGGCTGCG
