>Addgene plasmid #100917 | relAE335Q_NS1 | depositor partial sequence | sequence record 192644 | relAE335Q_NS1 sequence 1743 bps
CCTGCTCCAGAAGCTCGAAAATTCGAGCTCGACTGCACGGTGCACCAATGCTTCTGGCGTCAGGCAGCCA
TCGGAAGCTGTGGTATGGCTGTGCAGGTCGTAAATCACTGCATAATTCGTGTCGCTCAAGGCGCACTCCC
GTTCTGGATAATGTTTTTTGCGCCGACATCATAACGGTTCTGGCAAATATTCTGAAATGAGCTGTTGACA
ATTAATCATCCGGCTCGTATAATGTGTGGAATTGTGAGCGGATAACAATTTCATACGCTCACAATTGGTA
CCGGTGATACCAGCATCGTCTTGATGCCCTTGGCAGCACCCTGCTAAGGAGGCAACAAGATGGTTGCGGT
AAGAAGTGCACATATCAATAAGGCTGGTGAATTTGATCCGGAAAAATGGATCGCAAGTCTGGGTATTACC
AGCCAGAAGTCGTGTGAGTGCTTAGCCGAAACCTGGGCGTATTGTCTGCAACAGACGCAGGGGCATCCGG
ATGCCAGTCTGTTATTGTGGCGTGGTGTTGAGATGGTGGAGATCCTCTCGACATTAAGTATGGACATTGA
CACGCTGCGGGCGGCGCTGCTTTTCCCTCTGGCGGATGCCAACGTAGTCAGCGAAGATGTGCTGCGTGAG
AGCGTCGGTAAGTCGGTCGTTAACCTTATTCACGGCGTGCGTGATATGGCGGCGATCCGCCAGCTGAAAG
CGACGCACACTGATTCTGTTTCCTCCGAACAGGTCGATAACGTTCGCCGGATGTTATTGGCGATGGTCGA
TGATTTTCGCTGCGTAGTCATCAAACTGGCGGAGCGTATTGCTCATCTGCGCGAAGTAAAAGATGCGCCG
GAAGATGAACGTGTACTGGCGGCAAAAGAGTGTACCAACATCTACGCACCGCTGGCTAACCGTCTCGGAA
TCGGACAACTGAAATGGGAACTGGAAGATTACTGCTTCCGTTACCTCCATCCAACCGAATACAAACGAAT
TGCCAAACTGCTGCATGAACGGCGTCTCGACCGCGAACACTACATCGAAGAGTTCGTTGGTCATCTGCGC
GCTGAGATGAAAGCTGAAGGCGTTAAAGCGGAAGTGTATGGTCGTCCGAAACACATCTACAGCATCTGGC
GTAAAATGCAGAAAAAGAACCTCGCCTTTGATGAGCTGTTTGATGTGCGTGCGGTACGTATTGTCGCCGA
GCGTTTACAGGATTGCTATGCCGCACTGGGGATAGTGCACACTCACTATCGCCACCTGCCGGATGAGTTT
GACGATTACGTCGCTAACCCGAAACCAAACGGTTATCAGTCTATTCATACCGTGGTTCTGGGGCCGGGTG
GAAAAACCGTTCAGATCCAAATCCGCACCAAACAGATGCATGAAGATGCAGAGTTGGGTGTTGCTGCGCA
CTGGAAATATAAAGAGGGCGCGGCTGCTGGCGGCGCACGTTCGGGACATGAAGACCGGATTGCCTGGCTG
CGTAAACTGATTGCGTGGCAGGAAGAGATGGCTGATTCCGGCGAAATGCTCGACGAAGTACGTAGTCAGG
TCTTTGACGACCGGGTGTACGTCTTTACGCCGAAAGGTGATGTCGTTGATTTGCCTGCGGGATCAACGCC
GCTGGACTTCGCTTACCACATCCACAGTGATGTCGGACACCGCTGCATCGGGGCAAAAATTGGCGGGCGC
ATTGTGCCGTTCACCTACCAGCTGGGCAGCGGCAGCGATTACAAAGATGATGATGATAAATAG
